Addgene plasmid #11340: pLexA::Ras
Depositing lab: Michael Wigler. Depositing organization: University of Alabama at Tuscaloosa. Publication: Cooperative interaction of S. pombe proteins required for mating and morphogenesis. Chang EC, Barr M, Wang Y, Jung V, Xu HP, Wigler MH. Cell. 1994 Oct 7. 79(1):131-41. 10.1016/0092-8674(94)90406-5 PubMed 7923372.
Backbone
  Vector backbone: pLexA
  Backbone manufacturer: see pLexA map in "author's map"
  Backbone size w/o insert (bp): 5700
  Vector type: Yeast Expression
  Selectable markers: TRP1
Growth in bacteria
  Bacterial resistance: Ampicillin, 100 μg/mL
  Growth temperature: 37°C
  Growth strain: DH5alpha
  Copy number: High Copy
Gene/Insert
  Gene/Insert name: Ras1 (alt name: Ras-1)
  Species: S. pombe (fission yeast)
  Insert size (bp): 660
  Entrez Gene: ras1 (a.k.a. SPAC17H9.09c, ste5)
  Tag / fusion protein: LexA DNA binding domain (N terminal on backbone)
  Cloning method: Restriction Enzyme
  Sequencing primers: 5′ LexA sequencing primer (CGTCAGCAGAGCTTCACCATTG)
Terms and licenses: Academic/Nonprofit Terms; Industry Terms: Not Available to Industry
Depositor comments: cDNA of fission yeast S. pombe Ras1 gene (oncogene) cloned into the yeast two-hybrid DNA-binding domain vector pLexA (ref., Chang et al., 2004, Cell, 79:131-141). See "author's map" for picture of empty pLexA vector.
How to cite: pLexA::Ras was a gift from Michael Wigler (Addgene plasmid # 11340 ; http://n2t.net/addgene:11340 ; RRID:Addgene_11340)
