[The description below was written by a language model from this plasmid's Addgene catalogue record.]
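Description:
pLexA::Ras is a yeast expression plasmid built on the pLexA backbone (about 5.7 kb without insert), a DNA-binding-domain ("bait") vector for the yeast two-hybrid system. It carries a roughly 660 bp cDNA of the Schizosaccharomyces pombe ras1 gene (also known as ste5), inserted by restriction cloning so that the Ras1 protein is produced as a fusion with the LexA DNA-binding domain at its N terminus, the LexA portion being supplied by the backbone. In yeast the plasmid is maintained through the TRP1 auxotrophic marker, which allows selection in tryptophan-auxotrophic hosts. In E. coli it is propagated as a high-copy plasmid under ampicillin selection. The record does not state which promoter drives the fusion, nor the yeast or bacterial replication origins. No feature table is provided, and the details of the empty vector are referred to a depositor's map.

In a two-hybrid assay, the LexA moiety tethers Ras1 to LexA operator sites upstream of reporter genes in a suitable yeast strain. Reporter activation occurs when a co-expressed protein fused to a transcriptional activation domain binds the Ras1 bait, so reporter activity reports on the interaction. The construct is associated with work on cooperative interactions among fission yeast proteins required for mating and morphogenesis, and it is suited to testing candidate Ras1 partners or screening activation-domain libraries for proteins that bind this small GTPase.
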