>Addgene plasmid #11340 | pLexA::Ras | addgene partial sequence | sequence record 18166 | LexA 5'-CGTCAGCAGAGCTTCACCATTG-3'
CCGGGGATCCTAATGTCTACCTACTTAAGAGAGTACAAATTGGTAGTTGTAGGAGATGGTGGTGTTGGTA
AAAGTGCTTTGACAATTCAATTAATTCAATCGCATTTTGTTGACGAATACGATCCTACAATCGAAGATTC
ATATCGGAAAAAGTGTGAAATTGATGGTGAAGGTGCGCTTTTAGATGTATTGGACACGGCCGGTCAAGAG
GAATATTCCGCTATGCGTGAACAATATATGAGAACCGGAGAGGGTTTTTTATTAGTTTATAATATTACCT
CTCGGTCCTCTTTTGACGAAATTTCTACATTTTATCAACAAATCCTTAGAGTTAAGGATAAGGATACATT
TCCAGTCGTTTTAGTGGCTAATAAATGCGACCTTGAAGCTGAACGTGTAGTTTCAAGAGCTGAAGGCGAA
CAACTTGCAAAAAGCATGCATTGTTTATATGTTGAAACTTCGGCGAAGCTAAGGTTAAATGTAGAAGAAG
CTTTTTATAGTTTGGTTCGCACGATCCGTCGCTATAACAAATCAGAAGAAAAAGGTTTTCAGAATAAGCA
GGCCGTCCAGACTGCCCAAGTTCCAGCTTCAACTGCTAAAAGAGCTAGCGCTGTAAATAACAGTAAAACC
GAAGATGAGGTTTCAACTAAATGTCGTGTTATATGTTAGGTCGACCTGCAGCCAAGCTAATTCCGGGCGA
ATTTCTTATGATTTATGATTTTTATTATTAAATAAGTTATAAAAAAAATAAGTGTATACAAATTTTAAAG
TGACTCTTANGTTTTAAAACGAAAATTCTTATTCTTGAGTAACTCTTTCCTGTAGGTCAGGTTGCTTTCT
